Addgene plasmid #161973: PB-Ostir-neo
Purpose: Expresses Ostir and G418 resistance gene in mammalian cells
Depositing lab: Joanna Wysocka. Depositing organization: Stanford University. Publication: Opposing Effects of Cohesin and Transcription on CTCF Organization Revealed by Super-resolution Imaging. Gu B, Comerci CJ, McCarthy DG, Saurabh S, Moerner WE, Wysocka J. Mol Cell. 2020 Nov 19;80(4):699-711.e7. doi: 10.1016/j.molcel.2020.10.001. Epub 2020 Oct 21. PubMed 33091336.
Backbone
  Vector backbone: PB
  Backbone manufacturer: system biosciences
  Backbone size w/o insert (bp): 6772
  Total vector size (bp): 9251
  Vector type: Mammalian Expression
Growth in bacteria
  Bacterial resistance: Ampicillin, 100 μg/mL
  Growth temperature: 37°C
  Growth strain: DH5alpha
  Copy number: High Copy
Gene/Insert
  Gene/Insert name: Ostir-3xHA-p2a-neoR
  Species: Synthetic
  Insert size (bp): 2670
  Promoter: CAG
  Cloning method: Gibson Cloning
  Sequencing primers: 5′ GTGCTGTCTCATCATTTTGGCAAA; 3′ GGCAAACAACAGATGGCTGG
Terms and licenses: Academic/Nonprofit Terms; Industry Terms: Not Available to Industry
How to cite: PB-Ostir-neo was a gift from Joanna Wysocka (Addgene plasmid # 161973 ; http://n2t.net/addgene:161973 ; RRID:Addgene_161973)
