[The description below was written by a language model from this plasmid's Addgene catalogue record and pLannotate feature annotations shown in this document.]
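Description:
PB-Ostir-neo is a mammalian expression plasmid built on a "PB" backbone from a commercial supplier. The name suggests a piggyBac transposon vector, but neither feature table annotates transposon terminal repeats, so transposase-mediated genomic integration is implied rather than documented here. In E. coli it is maintained through a high-copy ColE1/pUC-type origin and selected with ampicillin via the bla gene. An f1 origin and remnants of lac/lacZα cloning-vector sequence are also present. The catalogue lists a total size of about 9.25 kb, whereas the depositor and sequencing-derived records are about 9.45 kb. The two records otherwise show essentially the same feature layout.

The payload is a single CAG-driven transcription unit (CMV enhancer, chicken β-actin promoter and the chimeric β-actin/β-globin intron) encoding Oryza sativa TIR1 (OsTIR1) fused at its C terminus to three tandem HA epitope tags. A P2A peptide, named in the insert field though not annotated in the tables, follows the tags and links them to the Tn5 neomycin phosphotransferase gene. Ribosomal skipping at the P2A yields separate OsTIR1-3xHA and NeoR proteins from one mRNA, so G418 resistance is directly coupled to OsTIR1 expression, and the HA tag allows the protein to be detected. A bGH polyadenylation signal terminates the cassette, with an SV40 poly(A) signal further downstream. Short hits to rabbit-type β-globin and lambda phage portal protein appear to be incidental matches to intron-flanking and backbone stuffer sequence rather than functional genes.

OsTIR1 is the auxin-receptor F-box protein used in auxin-inducible degron systems, where it recruits degron-tagged proteins for ubiquitination and degradation when auxin is added. The stated purpose is only expression of OsTIR1 and G418 resistance in mammalian cells, which fits generating stable OsTIR1-expressing lines for such depletion experiments.
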