Features (pLannotate 1.2.2; 21 found; start..end, strand, type, name):
      3..382     +  enhancer       CMV enhancer: human cytomegalovirus immediate early enhancer
    385..660     +  promoter       chicken β-actin promoter: No description available
    661..1669    +  intron         chimeric intron: chimera between introns from chicken β-actin and rabbit β-globin
   1667..1744    +  CDS            HBB (fragment): HBB_LEPEU - Experimental evidence at protein level: Swiss-Prot protein existence level 1. Involved in oxygen transport from the lung to the various peripheral tissues. From Lepus europaeus (European hare).
   1748..3472    +  CDS            TIR1B_ORYSJ: Experimental evidence at transcript level: Swiss-Prot protein existence level 2. From Oryza sativa subsp. japonica (Rice).
   3473..3553    +  CDS            3xHA: three tandem HA epitope tags
   3626..4417    +  CDS            NeoR/KanR: aminoglycoside phosphotransferase from Tn5; aph(3')-II (or nptII); confers resistance to neomycin, kanamycin, and G418 (Geneticin®)
   4451..4562    +  polyA_signal   bGH poly(A) signal: bovine growth hormone polyadenylation signal
   4665..4786    +  polyA_signal   SV40 poly(A) signal: SV40 polyadenylation signal
   4804..4895    +  ncRNA          G-CSF SLDE: Accession: RF00183 - G-CSF factor stem-loop destabilising element (SLDE)
   5592..6059    +  CDS            B (fragment): PORTL_LAMBD - Experimental evidence at protein level: Swiss-Prot protein existence level 1. Forms the portal vertex of the capsid (PubMed:6228056, PubMed:6232391). This portal plays critical roles in head assembly, genome packaging, neck/tail attachment, and genome ejection (Probable). The portal protein multimerizes as a single ring-shaped homododecamer arranged around a central channel (PubMed:6232391). Binds to the terminase subunits to form the packaging machine (PubMed:7799432). From Escherichia phage lambda (Bacteriophage lambda).
   6097..6113    -  protein_bind   lac operator: The lac repressor binds to the lac operator to inhibit transcription in E. coli. This inhibition can be relieved by adding lactose or isopropyl-β-D-thiogalactopyranoside (IPTG). lac repressor encoded by lacI
   6121..6151    -  promoter       lac promoter: promoter for the E. coli lac operon
   6166..6187    -  protein_bind   CAP binding site: CAP binding activates transcription in the presence of cAMP. E. coli catabolite activator protein
   6200..6292    -  CDS            lacI (fragment): lac repressor; lacI; The lac repressor binds to the lac operator to inhibit transcription in E. coli. This inhibition can be relieved by adding lactose or isopropyl-β-D-thiogalactopyranoside (IPTG).
   6475..7063    -  rep_origin     ori: high-copy-number ColE1/pMB1/pBR322/pUC origin of replication
   7234..8094    -  CDS            AmpR: β-lactamase; bla; confers resistance to ampicillin, carbenicillin, and related antibiotics
   8095..8199    -  promoter       AmpR promoter: bla
   8252..8680    -  rep_origin     f1 ori (sequence partly withheld): f1 bacteriophage origin of replication; arrow indicates direction of (+) strand synthesis
   8685..8840    -  CDS            lacZα (fragment): LacZα fragment of β-galactosidase; lacZ fragment
   8842..8961    +  CDS            B (fragment): PORTL_LAMBD - Experimental evidence at protein level: Swiss-Prot protein existence level 1. Forms the portal vertex of the capsid (PubMed:6228056, PubMed:6232391). This portal plays critical roles in head assembly, genome packaging, neck/tail attachment, and genome ejection (Probable). The portal protein multimerizes as a single ring-shaped homododecamer arranged around a central channel (PubMed:6232391). Binds to the terminase subunits to form the packaging machine (PubMed:7799432). From Escherichia phage lambda (Bacteriophage lambda).
>Addgene plasmid #161973 | PB-Ostir-neo | depositor full sequence | sequence record 314183 | PB-Ostir-neo sequence 9446 bps
TCGACATTGATTATTGACTAGTTATTAATAGTAATCAATTACGGGGTCATTAGTTCATAGCCCATATATG
GAGTTCCGCGTTACATAACTTACGGTAAATGGCCCGCCTGGCTGACCGCCCAACGACCCCCGCCCATTGA
CGTCAATAATGACGTATGTTCCCATAGTAACGCCAATAGGGACTTTCCATTGACGTCAATGGGTGGACTA
TTTACGGTAAACTGCCCACTTGGCAGTACATCAAGTGTATCATATGCCAAGTACGCCCCCTATTGACGTC
AATGACGGTAAATGGCCCGCCTGGCATTATGCCCAGTACATGACCTTATGGGACTTTCCTACTTGGCAGT
ACATCTACGTATTAGTCATCGCTATTACCATGGGTCGAGGTGAGCCCCACGTTCTGCTTCACTCTCCCCA
TCTCCCCCCCCTCCCCACCCCCAATTTTGTATTTATTTATTTTTTAATTATTTTGTGCAGCGATGGGGGC
GGGGGGGGGGGGGGCGCGCGCCAGGCGGGGCGGGGCGGGGCGAGGGGCGGGGCGGGGCGAGGCGGAGAGG
TGCGGCGGCAGCCAATCAGAGCGGCGCGCTCCGAAAGTTTCCTTTTATGGCGAGGCGGCGGCGGCGGCGG
CCCTATAAAAAGCGAAGCGCGCGGCGGGCGGGAGTCGCTGCGTTGCCTTCGCCCCGTGCCCCGCTCCGCG
CCGCCTCGCGCCGCCCGCCCCGGCTCTGACTGACCGCGTTACTCCCACAGGTGAGCGGGCGGGACGGCCC
TTCTCCTCCGGGCTGTAATTAGCGCTTGGTTTAATGACGGCTCGTTTCTTTTCTGTGGCTGCGTGAAAGC
CTTAAAGGGCTCCGGGAGGGCCCTTTGTGCGGGGGGGAGCGGCTCGGGGGGTGCGTGCGTGTGTGTGTGC
GTGGGGAGCGCCGCGTGCGGCCCGCGCTGCCCGGCGGCTGTGAGCGCTGCGGGCGCGGCGCGGGGCTTTG
TGCGCTCCGCGTGTGCGCGAGGGGAGCGCGGCCGGGGGCGGTGCCCCGCGGTGCGGGGGGGCTGCGAGGG
GAACAAAGGCTGCGTGCGGGGTGTGTGCGTGGGGGGGTGAGCAGGGGGTGTGGGCGCGGCGGTCGGGCTG
TAACCCCCCCCTGCACCCCCCTCCCCGAGTTGCTGAGCACGGCCCGGCTTCGGGTGCGGGGCTCCGTGCG
GGGCGTGGCGCGGGGCTCGCCGTGCCGGGCGGGGGGTGGCGGCAGGTGGGGGTGCCGGGCGGGGCGGGGC
CGCCTCGGGCCGGGGAGGGCTCGGGGGAGGGGCGCGGCGGCCCCGGAGCGCCGGCGGCTGTCGAGGCGCG
GCGAGCCGCAGCCATTGCCTTTTATGGTAATCGTGCGAGAGGGCGCAGGGACTTCCTTTGTCCCAAATCT
GGCGGAGCCGAAATCTGGGAGGCGCCGCCGCACCCCCTCTAGCGGGCGCGGGCGAAGCGGTGCGGCGCCG
GCAGGAAGGAAATGGGCGGGGAGGGCCTTCGTGCGTCGCCGCGCCGCCGTCCCCTTCTCCATCTCCAGCC
TCGGGGCTGCCGCAGGGGGACGGCTGCCTTCGGGGGGGACGGGGCAGGGCGGGGTTCGGCTTCTGGCGTG
TGACCGGCGGCTCTAGAGCCTCTGCTAACCATGTTCATGCCTTCTTCTTTTTCCTACAGCTCCTGGGCAA
CGTGCTGGTTATTGTGCTGTCTCATCATTTTGGCAAAGAATTCCTCGAGAATTCTCACGCGTCCACCATG
ACATACTTCCCTGAGGAGGTGGTCGAACATATTTTCTCATTCCTTCCCGCCCAACGAGATAGGAATACCG
TGTCCCTGGTGTGCAAGGTCTGGTATGAGATCGAACGCTTGAGCCGCAGAGGTGTTTTTGTGGGTAATTG
TTATGCCGTACGAGCCGGGCGAGTGGCCGCCCGGTTCCCGAACGTCAGGGCCCTTACAGTGAAGGGCAAG
CCTCACTTTGCCGACTTCAATTTGGTGCCTCCGGACTGGGGCGGCTACGCCGGGCCCTGGATCGAGGCCG
CTGCGCGCGGGTGTCATGGTCTGGAAGAACTCAGGATGAAAAGGATGGTGGTGTCAGACGAGTCACTGGA
ACTGCTTGCCCGCAGCTTCCCCCGATTCCGCGCCCTGGTGCTGATCAGCTGTGAAGGATTTAGCACCGAC
GGTCTGGCTGCTGTAGCTAGCCATTGTAAACTGCTGCGAGAACTGGACCTGCAGGAAAATGAGGTAGAGG
ATAGGGGACCTCGGTGGCTGAGCTGTTTCCCGGATAGCTGCACTAGCCTGGTGAGCTTGAATTTCGCTTG
TATCAAGGGCGAAGTGAATGCCGGGAGTTTGGAGAGACTCGTTTCCCGATCCCCCAACCTGAGATCTCTG
CGGCTGAACAGATCCGTTTCTGTGGACACGCTCGCCAAGATTTTGCTCCGGACTCCCAACCTGGAGGATC
TGGGGACCGGAAATCTGACCGATGATTTCCAGACAGAGAGCTACTTTAAGCTCACTAGTGCTCTGGAAAA
ATGCAAAATGCTTAGGTCACTGAGCGGGTTTTGGGACGCTAGCCCTGTCTGCCTGTCTTTTATCTATCCC
CTGTGTGCACAGTTGACCGGACTTAATCTGAGTTACGCTCCAACCCTCGACGCTAGTGACCTTACTAAGA
TGATCAGCCGCTGCGTGAAGCTCCAAAGGCTCTGGGTACTGGATTGTATTTCAGACAAGGGACTGCAAGT
TGTGGCCTCCTCCTGCAAAGATCTGCAGGAGCTGAGGGTGTTCCCTTCAGATTTCTATGTGGCCGGATAC
AGCGCAGTCACCGAGGAGGGATTGGTAGCAGTGTCCCTGGGGTGCCCCAAACTCAATAGTTTGCTGTACT
TCTGTCATCAGATGACCAATGCTGCCCTTGTTACCGTTGCCAAAAACTGTCCAAACTTCACAAGGTTTAG
ACTGTGCATCTTGGAGCCCGGTAAGCCCGACGTCGTAACGTCACAGCCACTGGACGAAGGGTTCGGTGCC
ATAGTACGCGAATGTAAGGGTCTCCAGCGGCTGAGCATATCCGGCCTGCTGACTGACAAAGTGTTCATGT
ATATTGGGAAGTACGCCAAGCAGCTGGAAATGCTGTCAATCGCATTCGCCGGAGATTCAGATAAAGGGAT
GATGCACGTGATGAACGGGTGCAAGAACCTGAGAAAACTCGAAATTCGCGATTCCCCTTTTGGGGACGCC
GCACTGCTGGGCAATTTCGCCCGGTACGAGACGATGAGGTCACTTTGGATGTCAAGCTGCAACGTGACCC
TCAAGGGATGCCAAGTCCTGGCTAGTAAAATGCCAATGCTGAATGTTGAGGTCATCAACGAACGCGACGG
TAGTAATGAAATGGAGGAAAACCACGGCGATCTGCCCAAAGTGGAGAAACTGTACGTCTATCGGACCACA
GCTGGCGCACGAGATGACGCTCCCAATTTCGTGAAAATTCTGTACCCATACGATGTTCCAGATTACGCTT
ATCCCTACGACGTGCCTGATTATGCATACCCATATGATGTCCCCGACTATGCCGGAAGCGGAGCTACTAA
CTTCAGCCTGCTGAAGCAGGCTGGAGACGTGGAGGAGAACCCTGGACCTAAGCTTATTGAACAAGATGGA
TTGCACGCAGGTTCTCCGGCCGCTTGGGTGGAGAGGCTATTCGGCTATGACTGGGCACAACAGACAATCG
GCTGCTCTGATGCCGCCGTGTTCCGGCTGTCAGCGCAGGGGCGCCCGGTTCTTTTTGTCAAGACCGACCT
GTCCGGTGCCCTGAATGAACTGCAGGACGAGGCAGCGCGGCTATCGTGGCTGGCCACGACGGGCGTTCCT
TGCGCAGCTGTGCTCGACGTTGTCACTGAAGCGGGAAGGGACTGGCTGCTATTGGGCGAAGTGCCGGGGC
AGGATCTCCTGTCATCTCACCTTGCTCCTGCCGAGAAAGTATCCATCATGGCTGATGCAATGCGGCGGCT
GCATACGCTTGATCCGGCTACCTGCCCATTCGACCACCAAGCGAAACATCGCATCGAGCGAGCACGTACT
CGGATGGAAGCCGGTCTTGTCGATCAGGATGATCTGGACGAAGAGCATCAGGGGCTCGCGCCAGCCGAAC
TGTTCGCCAGGCTCAAGGCGCGCATGCCCGACGGCGAGGATCTCGTCGTGACCCATGGCGATGCCTGCTT
GCCGAATATCATGGTGGAAAATGGCCGCTTTTCTGGATTCATCGACTGTGGCCGGCTGGGTGTGGCGGAC
CGCTATCAGGACATAGCGTTGGCTACCCGTGATATTGCTGAAGAGCTTGGCGGCGAATGGGCTGACCGCT
TCCTCGTGCTTTACGGTATCGCCGCTCCCGATTCGCAGCGCATCGCCTTCTATCGCCTTCTTGACGAGTT
CTTCTGAGAATTCTAACTAGAGCTCGCTGATCAGCCTCGACTGTGCCTTCTAGTTGCCAGCCATCTGTTG
TTTGCCCCTCCCCCGTGCCTTCCTTGACCCTGGAAGGTGCCACTCCCACTGTCCTTTCCTAATAAAATGA
GGAAATTGCATCGCATTGTCTGAGTAGGTGTCATTCTATTCTGGGGGGTGGGGTGGGGCAGGACAGCAAG
GGGGAGGATTGGGAAGAGAATAGCAGGCATGCTGGGGAGCGGCCAACTTGTTTATTGCAGCTTATAATGG
TTACAAATAAAGCAATAGCATCACAAATTTCACAAATAAAGCATTTTTTTCACTGCATTCTAGTTGTGGT
TTGTCCAAACTCATCAATGTATCTTATCATGTCTGGAATTGACTCAAATGATGTCAATTAGTCTATCAGA
AGCTATCTGGTCTCCCTTCCGGGGGACAAGACATCCCTGTTTAATATTTAAACAGCAGTGTTCCCAAACT
GGGTTCTTATATCCCTTGCTCTGGTCAACCAGGTTGCAGGGTTTCCTGTCCTCACAGGAACGAAGTCCCT
AAAGAAACAGTGGCAGCCAGGTTTAGCCCCGGAATTGACTGGATTCCTTTTTTAGGGCCCATTGGTATGG
CTTTTTCCCCGTATCCCCCCAGGTGTCTGCAGGCTCAAAGAGCAGCGAGAAGCGTTCAGAGGAAAGCGAT
CCCGTGCCACCTTCCCCGTGCCCGGGCTGTCCCCGCACGCTGCCGGCTCGGGGATGCGGGGGGAGCGCCG
GACCGGAGCGGAGCCCCGGGCGGCTCGCTGCTGCCCCCTAGCGGGGGAGGGACGTAATTACATCCCTGGG
GGCTTTGGGGGGGGGCTGTCCCTGATATCTATAACAAGAAAATATATATATAATAAGTTATCACGTAAGT
AGAACATGAAATAACAATATAATTATCGTATGAGTTAAATCTTAAAAGTCACGTAAAAGATAATCATGCG
TCATTTTGACTCACGCGGTCGTTATAGTTCAAAATCAGTGACACTTACCGCATTGACAAGCACGCCTCAC
GGGAGCTCCAAGCGGCGACTGAGATGTCCTAAATGCACAGCGACGGATTCGCGCTATTTAGAAAGAGAGA
GCAATATTTCAAGAATGCATGCGTCAATTTTACGCAGACTATCTTTCTAGGGTTAATCTAGCTGCATCAG
GATCATATCGTCGGGTCTTTTTTCCGGCTCAGTCATCGCCCAAGCTGGCGCTATCTGGGCATCGGGGAGG
AAGAAGCCCGTGCCTTTTCCCGCGAGGTTGAAGCGGCATGGAAAGAGTTTGCCGAGGATGACTGCTGCTG
CATTGACGTTGAGCGAAAACGCACGTTTACCATGATGATTCGGGAAGGTGTGGCCATGCACGCCTTTAAC
GGTGAACTGTTCGTTCAGGCCACCTGGGATACCAGTTCGTCGCGGCTTTTCCGGACACAGTTCCGGATGG
TCAGCCCGAAGCGCATCAGCAACCCGAACAATACCGGCGACAGCCGGAACTGCCGTGCCGGTGTGCAGAT
TAATGACAGCGGTGCGGCGCTGGGATATTACGTCAGCGAGGACGGGTATCCTGGCTGGATGCCGCAGAAA
TGGACATGGATACCCCGTGAGTTACCCGGCGGGCGCGCTTGGCGTAATCATGGTCATAGCTGTTTCCTGT
GTGAAATTGTTATCCGCTCACAATTCCACACAACATACGAGCCGGAAGCATAAAGTGTAAAGCCTGGGGT
GCCTAATGAGTGAGCTAACTCACATTAATTGCGTTGCGCTCACTGCCCGCTTTCCAGTCGGGAAACCTGT
CGTGCCAGCTGCATTAATGAATCGGCCAACGCGCGGGGAGAGGCGGTTTGCGTATTGGGCGCTCTTCCGC
TTCCTCGCTCACTGACTCGCTGCGCTCGGTCGTTCGGCTGCGGCGAGCGGTATCAGCTCACTCAAAGGCG
GTAATACGGTTATCCACAGAATCAGGGGATAACGCAGGAAAGAACATGTGAGCAAAAGGCCAGCAAAAGG
CCAGGAACCGTAAAAAGGCCGCGTTGCTGGCGTTTTTCCATAGGCTCCGCCCCCCTGACGAGCATCACAA
AAATCGACGCTCAAGTCAGAGGTGGCGAAACCCGACAGGACTATAAAGATACCAGGCGTTTCCCCCTGGA
AGCTCCCTCGTGCGCTCTCCTGTTCCGACCCTGCCGCTTACCGGATACCTGTCCGCCTTTCTCCCTTCGG
GAAGCGTGGCGCTTTCTCATAGCTCACGCTGTAGGTATCTCAGTTCGGTGTAGGTCGTTCGCTCCAAGCT
GGGCTGTGTGCACGAACCCCCCGTTCAGCCCGACCGCTGCGCCTTATCCGGTAACTATCGTCTTGAGTCC
AACCCGGTAAGACACGACTTATCGCCACTGGCAGCAGCCACTGGTAACAGGATTAGCAGAGCGAGGTATG
TAGGCGGTGCTACAGAGTTCTTGAAGTGGTGGCCTAACTACGGCTACACTAGAAGGACAGTATTTGGTAT
CTGCGCTCTGCTGAAGCCAGTTACCTTCGGAAAAAGAGTTGGTAGCTCTTGATCCGGCAAACAAACCACC
GCTGGTAGCGGTGGTTTTTTTGTTTGCAAGCAGCAGATTACGCGCAGAAAAAAAGGATCTCAAGAAGATC
CTTTGATCTTTTCTACGGGGTCTGACGCTCAGTGGAACGAAAACTCACGTTAAGGGATTTTGGTCATGAG
ATTATCAAAAAGGATCTTCACCTAGATCCTTTTAAATTAAAAATGAAGTTTTAAATCAATCTAAAGTATA
TATGAGTAAACTTGGTCTGACAGTTACCAATGCTTAATCAGTGAGGCACCTATCTCAGCGATCTGTCTAT
TTCGTTCATCCATAGTTGCCTGACTCCCCGTCGTGTAGATAACTACGATACGGGAGGGCTTACCATCTGG
CCCCAGTGCTGCAATGATACCGCGAGACCCACGCTCACCGGCTCCAGATTTATCAGCAATAAACCAGCCA
GCCGGAAGGGCCGAGCGCAGAAGTGGTCCTGCAACTTTATCCGCCTCCATCCAGTCTATTAATTGTTGCC
GGGAAGCTAGAGTAAGTAGTTCGCCAGTTAATAGTTTGCGCAACGTTGTTGCCATTGCTACAGGCATCGT
GGTGTCACGCTCGTCGTTTGGTATGGCTTCATTCAGCTCCGGTTCCCAACGATCAAGGCGAGTTACATGA
TCCCCCATGTTGTGCAAAAAAGCGGTTAGCTCCTTCGGTCCTCCGATCGTTGTCAGAAGTAAGTTGGCCG
CAGTGTTATCACTCATGGTTATGGCAGCACTGCATAATTCTCTTACTGTCATGCCATCCGTAAGATGCTT
TTCTGTGACTGGTGAGTACTCAACCAAGTCATTCTGAGAATAGTGTATGCGGCGACCGAGTTGCTCTTGC
CCGGCGTCAATACGGGATAATACCGCGCCACATAGCAGAACTTTAAAAGTGCTCATCATTGGAAAACGTT
CTTCGGGGCGAAAACTCTCAAGGATCTTACCGCTGTTGAGATCCAGTTCGATGTAACCCACTCGTGCACC
CAACTGATCTTCAGCATCTTTTACTTTCACCAGCGTTTCTGGGTGAGCAAAAACAGGAAGGCAAAATGCC
GCAAAAAAGGGAATAAGGGCGACACGGAAATGTTGAATACTCATACTCTTCCTTTTTCAATATTATTGAA
GCATTTATCAGGGTTATTGTCTCATGAGCGGATACATATTTGAATGTATTTAGAAAAATAAACAAATAGG
GGTTCCGCGCACATTTCCCCGAAAAGTGCCACCTAAATTGTAAGCGTTAATATTTTGTTAAAATTCGCGT
TAAATTTTTGTTAAATCAGCTCATTTTTTAACCAATAGGCCGAAATCGGCAAAATCCCTTATAAATCAAA
AGAATAGACCGAGATAGGGT
[37 nt withheld, positions 8351-8387]
AAAGAACGTGGACTCCAACGTCAAAGG
[49 nt withheld, positions 8415-8463]
T
[91 nt withheld, positions 8465-8555]
G
[124 nt withheld, positions 8557-8680]
CCCATTCGCCATTCAGGCTGCGCAACTGTTGGGAAGGGCGATCGGTGCGGGCCTCTTCGCTATTACGCCA
GCTGGCGAAAGGGGGATGTGCTGCAAGGCGATTAAGTTGGGTAACGCCAGGGTTTTCCCAGTCACGACGT
TGTAAAACGACGGCCAGTGAGCGCGCCTCGTTCATTCACGTTTTTGAACCCGTGGAGGACGGGCAGACTC
GCGGTGCAAATGTGTTTTACAGCGTGATGGAGCAGATGAAGATGCTCGACACGCTGCAGAACACGCAGCT
AGATTAACCCTAGAAAGATAATCATATTGTGACGTACGTTAAAGATAATCATGCGTAAAATTGACGCATG
TGTTTTATCGGTCTGTATATCGAGGTTTATTTATTAATTTGAATAGATATTAAGTTTTATTATATTTACA
CTTACATACTAATAATAAATTCAACAAACAATTTATTTATGTTTATTTATTTATTAAAAAAAAACAAAAA
CTCAAAATTTCTTCTATAAAGTAACAAAACTTTTATGAGGGACAGCCCCCCCCCAAAGCCCCCAGGGATG
TAATTACGTCCCTCCCCCGCTAGGGGGCAGCAGCGAGCCGCCCGGGGCTCCGCTCCGGTCCGGCGCTCCC
CCCGCATCCCCGAGCCGGCAGCGTGCGGGGACAGCCCGGGCACGGGGAAGGTGGCACGGGATCGCTTTCC
TCTGAACGCTTCTCGCTGCTCTTTGAGCCTGCAGACACCTGGGGGGATACGGGGAAAAGGCCTCCA
