Features (pLannotate 1.2.2; 20 found; start..end, strand, type, name):
      3..382     +  enhancer       CMV enhancer: human cytomegalovirus immediate early enhancer
    660..1676    +  intron         chimeric intron: chimera between introns from chicken β-actin and rabbit β-globin
   1674..1751    +  CDS            HBB (fragment): HBB_LEPEU - Experimental evidence at protein level: Swiss-Prot protein existence level 1. Involved in oxygen transport from the lung to the various peripheral tissues. From Lepus europaeus (European hare).
   1755..3479    +  CDS            TIR1B_ORYSJ: Experimental evidence at transcript level: Swiss-Prot protein existence level 2. From Oryza sativa subsp. japonica (Rice).
   3480..3560    +  CDS            3xHA: three tandem HA epitope tags
   3633..4424    +  CDS            NeoR/KanR: aminoglycoside phosphotransferase from Tn5; aph(3')-II (or nptII); confers resistance to neomycin, kanamycin, and G418 (Geneticin®)
   4458..4569    +  polyA_signal   bGH poly(A) signal: bovine growth hormone polyadenylation signal
   4681..4802    +  polyA_signal   SV40 poly(A) signal: SV40 polyadenylation signal
   4820..4912    +  ncRNA          G-CSF SLDE: Accession: RF00183 - G-CSF factor stem-loop destabilising element (SLDE)
   5609..6076    +  CDS            B (fragment): PORTL_LAMBD - Experimental evidence at protein level: Swiss-Prot protein existence level 1. Forms the portal vertex of the capsid (PubMed:6228056, PubMed:6232391). This portal plays critical roles in head assembly, genome packaging, neck/tail attachment, and genome ejection (Probable). The portal protein multimerizes as a single ring-shaped homododecamer arranged around a central channel (PubMed:6232391). Binds to the terminase subunits to form the packaging machine (PubMed:7799432). From Escherichia phage lambda (Bacteriophage lambda).
   6114..6130    -  protein_bind   lac operator: The lac repressor binds to the lac operator to inhibit transcription in E. coli. This inhibition can be relieved by adding lactose or isopropyl-β-D-thiogalactopyranoside (IPTG). lac repressor encoded by lacI
   6138..6168    -  promoter       lac promoter: promoter for the E. coli lac operon
   6183..6204    -  protein_bind   CAP binding site: CAP binding activates transcription in the presence of cAMP. E. coli catabolite activator protein
   6217..6309    -  CDS            lacI (fragment): lac repressor; lacI; The lac repressor binds to the lac operator to inhibit transcription in E. coli. This inhibition can be relieved by adding lactose or isopropyl-β-D-thiogalactopyranoside (IPTG).
   6492..7080    -  rep_origin     ori: high-copy-number ColE1/pMB1/pBR322/pUC origin of replication
   7251..8111    -  CDS            AmpR: β-lactamase; bla; confers resistance to ampicillin, carbenicillin, and related antibiotics
   8112..8216    -  promoter       AmpR promoter: bla
   8269..8697    -  rep_origin     f1 ori (sequence partly withheld): f1 bacteriophage origin of replication; arrow indicates direction of (+) strand synthesis
   8702..8857    -  CDS            lacZα (fragment): LacZα fragment of β-galactosidase; lacZ fragment
   8859..8978    +  CDS            B (fragment): PORTL_LAMBD - Experimental evidence at protein level: Swiss-Prot protein existence level 1. Forms the portal vertex of the capsid (PubMed:6228056, PubMed:6232391). This portal plays critical roles in head assembly, genome packaging, neck/tail attachment, and genome ejection (Probable). The portal protein multimerizes as a single ring-shaped homododecamer arranged around a central channel (PubMed:6232391). Binds to the terminase subunits to form the packaging machine (PubMed:7799432). From Escherichia phage lambda (Bacteriophage lambda).
>Addgene plasmid #161973 | PB-Ostir-neo | addgene full sequence | sequence record 321827 | Addgene NGS Result
TCGACATTGATTATTGACTAGTTATTAATAGTAATCAATTACGGGGTCATTAGTTCATAGCCCATATATG
GAGTTCCGCGTTACATAACTTACGGTAAATGGCCCGCCTGGCTGACCGCCCAACGACCCCCGCCCATTGA
CGTCAATAATGACGTATGTTCCCATAGTAACGCCAATAGGGACTTTCCATTGACGTCAATGGGTGGAGTA
TTTACGGTAAACTGCCCACTTGGCAGTACATCAAGTGTATCATATGCCAAGTACGCCCCCTATTGACGTC
AATGACGGTAAATGGCCCGCCTGGCATTATGCCCAGTACATGACCTTATGGGACTTTCCTACTTGGCAGT
ACATCTACGTATTAGTCATCGCTATTACCATGGTCGAGGTGAGCCCCACGTTCTGCTTCACTCTCCCCAT
CTCCCCCCCCTCCCCACCCCCAATTTTGTATTTATTTATTTTTTAATTATTTTGTGCAGCGATGGGGGCG
GGGGGGGGGGGGGGGSGSGCSRGGSGGGGSGGGGSGGGGSGRGGGGSGGGGSGGGGSGRGGSGGRGRGGK
GSGGCGGCAGCCAATCAGAGCGGCGCGCTCCGAAAGTTTCCTTTTATGGCGAGGCGGCGGCGGCGGCGGC
CCTATAAAAAGCGAAGCGCGCGGCGGGCGGGAGTCGCTGCGCGCTGCCTTCGCCCCGTGCCCCGCTCCGC
CGCCGCCTCGCGCCGCCCGCCCCGGCTCTGACTGACCGCGTTACTCCCACAGGTGAGCGGGCGGGACGGC
CCTTCTCCTCCGGGCTGTAATTAGCGCTTGGTTTAATGACGGCTTGTTTCTTTTCTGTGGCTGCGTGAAA
GCCTTGAGGGGCTCCGGGAGGGCCCTTTGTGCGGGGGGAGCGGCTCGGGGGGTGCGTGCGTGTGTGTGTG
CGTGGGGAGCGCCGCGTGCGGCTCCGCGCTGCCCGGCGGCTGTGAGCGCTGCGGGCGCGGCGCGGGGCTT
TGTGCGCTCCGCAGTGTGCGCGAGGGGAGCGCGGCCGGGGGCGGTGCCCCGCGGTGCGGGGGGGGCTGCG
AGGGGAACAAAGGCTGCGTGCGGGGTGTGTGCGTGGGGGGGTGAGCAGGGGGTGTGGGCGCGTCGGTCGG
GCTGCAACCCCCCCTGCACCCCCCTCCCCGAGTTGCTGAGCACGGCCCGGCTTCGGGTGCGGGGCTCCGT
ACGGGGCGTGGCGCGGGGCTCGCCGTGCCGGGCGGGGGGKGGCGGCRGGKGGGGGKGCCGGGCGGGGCGG
GGCCGCCKCGGGCSGGGGRGGGCKCGGGGGRGGGGCGCGGCGGCCCCCGGAGCGCCGGCGGCTGTCGAGG
CGCGGCGAGCCGCAGCCATTGCCTTTTATGGTAATCGTGCGAGAGGGCGCAGGGACTTCCTTTGTCCCAA
ATCTGTGCGGAGCCGAAATCTGGGAGGCGCCGCCGCACCCCCTCTAGCGGGCGCGGGGCGAAGCGGTGCG
GCGCCGGCAGGAAGGAAATGGGCGGGGAGGGCCTTCGTGCGTCGCCGCGCCGCCGTCCCCTTCTCCCTCT
CCAGCCTCGGGGCTGTCCGCGGGGGGACGGCTGCCTTCGGGGGGGACGGGGCAGGGCGGGGTTCGGCTTC
TGGCGTGTGACCGGCGGCTCTAGAGCCTCTGCTAACCATGTTCATGCCTTCTTCTTTTTCCTACAGCTCC
TGGGCAACGTGCTGGTTATTGTGCTGTCTCATCATTTTGGCAAAGAATTCCTCGAGAATTCTCACGCGTC
CACCATGACATACTTCCCTGAGGAGGTGGTCGAACATATTTTCTCATTCCTTCCCGCCCAACGAGATAGG
AATACCGTGTCCCTGGTGTGCAAGGTCTGGTATGAGATCGAACGCTTGAGCCGCAGAGGTGTTTTTGTGG
GTAATTGTTATGCCGTACGAGCCGGGCGAGTGGCCGCCCGGTTCCCGAACGTCAGGGCCCTTACAGTGAA
GGGCAAGCCTCACTTTGCCGACTTCAATTTGGTGCCTCCGGACTGGGGCGGCTACGCCGGGCCCTGGATC
GAGGCCGCTGCGCGCGGGTGTCATGGTCTGGAAGAACTCAGGATGAAAAGGATGGTGGTGTCAGACGAGT
CACTGGAACTGCTTGCCCGCAGCTTCCCCCGATTCCGCGCCCTGGTGCTGATCAGCTGTGAAGGATTTAG
CACCGACGGTCTGGCTGCTGTAGCTAGCCATTGTAAACTGCTGCGAGAACTGGACCTGCAGGAAAATGAG
GTAGAGGATAGGGGACCTCGGTGGCTGAGCTGTTTCCCGGATAGCTGCACTAGCCTGGTGAGCTTGAATT
TCGCTTGTATCAAGGGCGAAGTGAATGCCGGGAGTTTGGAGAGACTCGTTTCCCGATCCCCCAACCTGAG
ATCTCTGCGGCTGAACAGATCCGTTTCTGTGGACACGCTCGCCAAGATTTTGCTCCGGACTCCCAACCTG
GAGGATCTGGGGACCGGAAATCTGACCGATGATTTCCAGACAGAGAGCTACTTTAAGCTCACTAGTGCTC
TGGAAAAATGCAAAATGCTTAGGTCACTGAGCGGGTTTTGGGACGCTAGCCCTGTCTGCCTGTCTTTTAT
CTATCCCCTGTGTGCACAGTTGACCGGACTTAATCTGAGTTACGCTCCAACCCTCGACGCTAGTGACCTT
ACTAAGATGATCAGCCGCTGCGTGAAGCTCCAAAGGCTCTGGGTACTGGATTGTATTTCAGACAAGGGAC
TGCAAGTTGTGGCCTCCTCCTGCAAAGATCTGCAGGAGCTGAGGGTGTTCCCTTCAGATTTCTATGTGGC
CGGATACAGCGCAGTCACCGAGGAGGGATTGGTAGCAGTGTCCCTGGGGTGCCCCAAACTCAATAGTTTG
CTGTACTTCTGTCATCAGATGACCAATGCTGCCCTTGTTACCGTTGCCAAAAACTGTCCAAACTTCACAA
GGTTTAGACTGTGCATCTTGGAGCCCGGTAAGCCCGACGTCGTAACGTCACAGCCACTGGACGAAGGGTT
CGGTGCCATAGTACGCGAATGTAAGGGTCTCCAGCGGCTGAGCATATCCGGCCTGCTGACTGACAAAGTG
TTCATGTATATTGGGAAGTACGCCAAGCAGCTGGAAATGCTGTCAATCGCATTCGCCGGAGATTCAGATA
AAGGGATGATGCACGTGATGAACGGGTGCAAGAACCTGAGAAAACTCGAAATTCGCGATTCCCCTTTTGG
GGACGCCGCACTGCTGGGCAATTTCGCCCGGTACGAGACGATGAGGTCACTTTGGATGTCAAGCTGCAAC
GTGACCCTCAAGGGATGCCAAGTCCTGGCTAGTAAAATGCCAATGCTGAATGTTGAGGTCATCAACGAAC
GCGACGGTAGTAATGAAATGGAGGAAAACCACGGCGATCTGCCCAAAGTGGAGAAACTGTACGTCTATCG
GACCACAGCTGGCGCACGAGATGACGCTCCCAATTTCGTGAAAATTCTGTACCCATACGATGTTCCAGAT
TACGCTTATCCCTACGACGTGCCTGATTATGCATACCCATATGATGTCCCCGACTATGCCGGAAGCGGAG
CTACTAACTTCAGCCTGCTGAAGCAGGCTGGAGACGTGGAGGAGAACCCTGGACCTAAGCTTATTGAACA
AGATGGATTGCACGCAGGTTCTCCGGCCGCTTGGGTGGAGAGGCTATTCGGCTATGACTGGGCACAACAG
ACAATCGGCTGCTCTGATGCCGCCGTGTTCCGGCTGTCAGCGCAGGGGCGCCCGGTTCTTTTTGTCAAGA
CCGACCTGTCCGGTGCCCTGAATGAACTGCAGGACGAGGCAGCGCGGCTATCGTGGCTGGCCACGACGGG
CGTTCCTTGCGCAGCTGTGCTCGACGTTGTCACTGAAGCGGGAAGGGACTGGCTGCTATTGGGCGAAGTG
CCGGGGCAGGATCTCCTGTCATCTCACCTTGCTCCTGCCGAGAAAGTATCCATCATGGCTGATGCAATGC
GGCGGCTGCATACGCTTGATCCGGCTACCTGCCCATTCGACCACCAAGCGAAACATCGCATCGAGCGAGC
ACGTACTCGGATGGAAGCCGGTCTTGTCGATCAGGATGATCTGGACGAAGAGCATCAGGGGCTCGCGCCA
GCCGAACTGTTCGCCAGGCTCAAGGCGCGCATGCCCGACGGCGATGATCTCGTCGTGACCCATGGCGATG
CCTGCTTGCCGAATATCATGGTGGAAAATGGCCGCTTTTCTGGATTCATCGACTGTGGCCGGCTGGGTGT
GGCGGACCGCTATCAGGACATAGCGTTGGCTACCCGTGATATTGCTGAAGAGCTTGGCGGCGAATGGGCT
GACCGCTTCCTCGTGCTTTACGGTATCGCCGCTCCCGATTCGCAGCGCATCGCCTTCTATCGCCTTCTTG
ACGAGTTCTTCTGAGAATTCTAACTAGAGCTCGCTGATCAGCCTCGACTGTGCCTTCTAGTTGCCAGCCA
TCTGTTGTTTGCCCCTCCCCCGTGCCTTCCTTGACCCTGGAAGGTGCCACTCCCACTGTCCTTTCCTAAT
AAAATGAGGAAATTGCATCGCATTGTCTGAGTAGGTGTCATTCTATTCTGGGGGGTGGGGTGGGGCAGGA
CAGCAAGGGGGAGGATTGGGAAGAGAATAGCAGGCATGCTGGGGAGCGGCCAACTAACTAAACTTGTTTA
TTGCAGCTTATAATGGTTACAAATAAAGCAATAGCATCACAAATTTCACAAATAAAGCATTTTTTTCACT
GCATTCTAGTTGTGGTTTGTCCAAACTCATCAATGTATCTTATCATGTCTGGAATTGACTCAAATGATGT
CAATTAGTCTATCAGAAGCTCATCTGGTCTCCCTTCCGGGGGACAAGACATCCCTGTTTAATATTTAAAC
AGCAGTGTTCCCAAACTGGGTTCTTATATCCCTTGCTCTGGTCAACCAGGTTGCAGGGTTTCCTGTCCTC
ACAGGAACGAAGTCCCTAAAGAAACAGTGGCAGCCAGGTTTAGCCCCGGAATTGACTGGATTCCTTTTTT
AGGGCCCATTGGTATGGCTTTTTCCCCGTATCCCCCCAGGTGTCTGCAGGCTCAAAGAGCAGCGAGAAGC
GTTCAGAGGAAAGCGATCCCGTGCCACCTTCCCCGTGCCCGGGCTGTCCCCGCACGCTGCCGGCTCGGGG
ATGCGGGGGGAGCGCCGGACCGGAGCGGAGCCCCGGGCGGCTCGCTGCTGCCCCCTAGCGGGGGAGGGAC
GTAATTACATCCCTGGGGGCTTTGGGGGGGGGCTGTCCCTGATATCTATAACAAGAAAATATATATATAA
TAAGTTATCACGTAAGTAGAACATGAAATAACAATATAATTATCGTATGAGTTAAATCTTAAAAGTCACG
TAAAAGATAATCATGCGTCATTTTGACTCACGCGGTCGTTATAGTTCAAAATCAGTGACACTTACCGCAT
TGACAAGCACGCCTCACGGGAGCTCCAAGCGGCGACTGAGATGTCCTAAATGCACAGCGACGGATTCGCG
CTATTTAGAAAGAGAGAGCAATATTTCAAGAATGCATGCGTCAATTTTACGCAGACTATCTTTCTAGGGT
TAATCTAGCTGCATCAGGATCATATCGTCGGGTCTTTTTTCCGGCTCAGTCATCGCCCAAGCTGGCGCTA
TCTGGGCATCGGGGAGGAAGAAGCCCGTGCCTTTTCCCGCGAGGTTGAAGCGGCATGGAAAGAGTTTGCC
GAGGATGACTGCTGCTGCATTGACGTTGAGCGAAAACGCACGTTTACCATGATGATTCGGGAAGGTGTGG
CCATGCACGCCTTTAACGGTGAACTGTTCGTTCAGGCCACCTGGGATACCAGTTCGTCGCGGCTTTTCCG
GACACAGTTCCGGATGGTCAGCCCGAAGCGCATCAGCAACCCGAACAATACCGGCGACAGCCGGAACTGC
CGTGCCGGTGTGCAGATTAATGACAGCGGTGCGGCGCTGGGATATTACGTCAGCGAGGACGGGTATCCTG
GCTGGATGCCGCAGAAATGGACATGGATACCCCGTGAGTTACCCGGCGGGCGCGCTTGGCGTAATCATGG
TCATAGCTGTTTCCTGTGTGAAATTGTTATCCGCTCACAATTCCACACAACATACGAGCCGGAAGCATAA
AGTGTAAAGCCTGGGGTGCCTAATGAGTGAGCTAACTCACATTAATTGCGTTGCGCTCACTGCCCGCTTT
CCAGTCGGGAAACCTGTCGTGCCAGCTGCATTAATGAATCGGCCAACGCGCGGGGAGAGGCGGTTTGCGT
ATTGGGCGCTCTTCCGCTTCCTCGCTCACTGACTCGCTGCGCTCGGTCGTTCGGCTGCGGCGAGCGGTAT
CAGCTCACTCAAAGGCGGTAATACGGTTATCCACAGAATCAGGGGATAACGCAGGAAAGAACATGTGAGC
AAAAGGCCAGCAAAAGGCCAGGAACCGTAAAAAGGCCGCGTTGCTGGCGTTTTTCCATAGGCTCCGCCCC
CCTGACGAGCATCACAAAAATCGACGCTCAAGTCAGAGGTGGCGAAACCCGACAGGACTATAAAGATACC
AGGCGTTTCCCCCTGGAAGCTCCCTCGTGCGCTCTCCTGTTCCGACCCTGCCGCTTACCGGATACCTGTC
CGCCTTTCTCCCTTCGGGAAGCGTGGCGCTTTCTCATAGCTCACGCTGTAGGTATCTCAGTTCGGTGTAG
GTCGTTCGCTCCAAGCTGGGCTGTGTGCACGAACCCCCCGTTCAGCCCGACCGCTGCGCCTTATCCGGTA
ACTATCGTCTTGAGTCCAACCCGGTAAGACACGACTTATCGCCACTGGCAGCAGCCACTGGTAACAGGAT
TAGCAGAGCGAGGTATGTAGGCGGTGCTACAGAGTTCTTGAAGTGGTGGCCTAACTACGGCTACACTAGA
AGAACAGTATTTGGTATCTGCGCTCTGCTGAAGCCAGTTACCTTCGGAAAAAGAGTTGGTAGCTCTTGAT
CCGGCAAACAAACCACCGCTGGTAGCGGTGGTTTTTTTGTTTGCAAGCAGCAGATTACGCGCAGAAAAAA
AGGATCTCAAGAAGATCCTTTGATCTTTTCTACGGGGTCTGACGCTCAGTGGAACGAAAACTCACGTTAA
GGGATTTTGGTCATGAGATTATCAAAAAGGATCTTCACCTAGATCCTTTTAAATTAAAAATGAAGTTTTA
AATCAATCTAAAGTATATATGAGTAAACTTGGTCTGACAGTTACCAATGCTTAATCAGTGAGGCACCTAT
CTCAGCGATCTGTCTATTTCGTTCATCCATAGTTGCCTGACTCCCCGTCGTGTAGATAACTACGATACGG
GAGGGCTTACCATCTGGCCCCAGTGCTGCAATGATACCGCGAGACCCACGCTCACCGGCTCCAGATTTAT
CAGCAATAAACCAGCCAGCCGGAAGGGCCGAGCGCAGAAGTGGTCCTGCAACTTTATCCGCCTCCATCCA
GTCTATTAATTGTTGCCGGGAAGCTAGAGTAAGTAGTTCGCCAGTTAATAGTTTGCGCAACGTTGTTGCC
ATTGCTACAGGCATCGTGGTGTCACGCTCGTCGTTTGGTATGGCTTCATTCAGCTCCGGTTCCCAACGAT
CAAGGCGAGTTACATGATCCCCCATGTTGTGCAAAAAAGCGGTTAGCTCCTTCGGTCCTCCGATCGTTGT
CAGAAGTAAGTTGGCCGCAGTGTTATCACTCATGGTTATGGCAGCACTGCATAATTCTCTTACTGTCATG
CCATCCGTAAGATGCTTTTCTGTGACTGGTGAGTACTCAACCAAGTCATTCTGAGAATAGTGTATGCGGC
GACCGAGTTGCTCTTGCCCGGCGTCAATACGGGATAATACCGCGCCACATAGCAGAACTTTAAAAGTGCT
CATCATTGGAAAACGTTCTTCGGGGCGAAAACTCTCAAGGATCTTACCGCTGTTGAGATCCAGTTCGATG
TAACCCACTCGTGCACCCAACTGATCTTCAGCATCTTTTACTTTCACCAGCGTTTCTGGGTGAGCAAAAA
CAGGAAGGCAAAATGCCGCAAAAAAGGGAATAAGGGCGACACGGAAATGTTGAATACTCATACTCTTCCT
TTTTCAATATTATTGAAGCATTTATCAGGGTTATTGTCTCATGAGCGGATACATATTTGAATGTATTTAG
AAAAATAAACAAATAGGGGTTCCGCGCACATTTCCCCGAAAAGTGCCACCTAAATTGTAAGCGTTAATAT
TTTGTTAAAATTCGCGTTAAATTTTTGTTAAATCAGCTCATTTTTTAACCAATAGGCCGAAATCGGCAAA
ATCCCTTATAAATCAAAAGAATAGACCGAGATAGGGT
[37 nt withheld, positions 8368-8404]
AAAGAACGTGGACTCCAACGTCAAAGG
[49 nt withheld, positions 8432-8480]
T
[91 nt withheld, positions 8482-8572]
G
[124 nt withheld, positions 8574-8697]
CCCATTCGCCATTCAGGCTGCGCAACTGTTGGGAAGGGCGATCGGTGCGGGCCTCTTCGCTATTACGCCA
GCTGGCGAAAGGGGGATGTGCTGCAAGGCGATTAAGTTGGGTAACGCCAGGGTTTTCCCAGTCACGACGT
TGTAAAACGACGGCCAGTGAGCGCGCCTCGTTCATTCACGTTTTTGAACCCGTGGAGGACGGGCAGACTC
GCGGTGCAAATGTGTTTTACAGCGTGATGGAGCAGATGAAGATGCTCGACACGCTGCAGAACACGCAGCT
AGATTAACCCTAGAAAGATAATCATATTGTGACGTACGTTAAAGATAATCATGTGTAAAATTGACGCATG
TGTTTTATCGGTCTGTATATCGAGGTTTATTTATTAATTTGAATAGATATTAAGTTTTATTATATTTACA
CTTACATACTAATAATAAATTCAACAAACAATTTATTTATGTTTATTTATTTATTAAAAAAAACAAAAAC
TCAAAATTTCTTCTATAAAGTAACAAAACTTTTATGAGGGACAGCCCCCCCCCAAAGCCCCCAGGGATGT
AATTACGTCCCTCCCCCGCTAGGGGGCAGCAGCGAGCCGCCCGGGGCTCCGCTCCGGTCCGGCGCTCCCC
CCGCATCCCCGAGCCGGCAGCGTGCGGGGACAGCCCGGGCACGGGGAAGGTGGCACGGGATCGCTTTCCT
CTGAACGCTTCTCGCTGCTCTTTGAGCCTGCAGACACCTGGGGGGATACGGGGAAAAGGCCT
